Addgene plasmid #24013: pLEW100v5-177-HYG
Depositing lab: George Cross. Depositing organization: Rockefeller University.
Backbone
  Vector backbone: pLEW100
  Backbone size w/o insert (bp): 6000
  Vector type: Trypanosome Expression
  Selectable markers: Hygromycin
Growth in bacteria
  Bacterial resistance: Ampicillin, 100 μg/mL
  Growth temperature: 37°C
  Growth strain: DH5alpha
  Copy number: Unknown
Gene/Insert
  Gene/Insert name: Luciferase
  Insert size (bp): 2000
  Mutation: K520R
  GenBank ID: AAK13426
  Cloning method: Restriction Enzyme; 5′ cloning site HindIII (not destroyed); 3′ cloning site BamHI (not destroyed)
  Sequencing primers: 5′ n/a; 3′ LucNRev
Terms and licenses: Academic/Nonprofit Terms; Industry Terms: Not Available to Industry
Depositor comments: T7 terminators added: regulated rRNAp drives luciferase, giving about 10-fold higher te-induced expression in BF than pLEW100 with no increase in background. Target locus: 177-bp rep Regulation: 2 tet Op 2 T7 terminators
How to cite: pLEW100v5-177-HYG was a gift from George Cross (Addgene plasmid # 24013 ; http://n2t.net/addgene:24013 ; RRID:Addgene_24013)
