[The description below was written by a language model from this plasmid's Addgene catalogue record and pLannotate feature annotations shown in this document.]
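Description:
pLEW100v5-177-HYG is a trypanosome expression plasmid built on the pLEW100 backbone and designed for tetracycline-regulated transgene expression after integration into the parasite genome. It is propagated in E. coli through a ColE1/pUC-type origin and an ampicillin resistance (β-lactamase) cassette. Short annotated fragments of TcR, bom, rop and lacI appear to be backbone remnants or incidental matches rather than functional elements. The depositor lists the 177-bp repeats as the target locus. Transformed trypanosomes are selected with hygromycin. The HygR coding sequence lies on the reverse strand downstream of a T7 promoter and is followed by two tandem T7 terminators, so marker expression presumably depends on host lines that supply T7 RNA polymerase.

The payload is firefly luciferase, recorded as carrying a K520R substitution, cloned between HindIII and BamHI sites that are both retained. This should allow the reporter to be exchanged for another gene of interest. According to the depositor, luciferase is driven by a regulated rRNA promoter controlled by two tet operators. The automated annotation detects the operator sequences just upstream of the luciferase CDS but does not label the trypanosome promoter, the processing signals or the 177-bp targeting sequence, so these rest on the depositor's comments only. Regulation would require a host expressing Tet repressor. The depositor reports that this version, to which the T7 terminators were added, gives about tenfold higher tetracycline-induced expression in bloodstream forms than the original pLEW100, with no increase in uninduced background. The construct therefore serves as an inducible expression vector and as a reporter for measuring regulation.
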