Features (pLannotate 1.2.2; 19 found; start..end, strand, type, name):
      1..19      +  protein_bind   tet operator: tetO; bacterial operator O2 for the tetR and tetA genes tetracycline repressor TetR
     22..41      +  promoter       PLtetO-1 promoter (fragment): modified phage lambda PL promoter with tet operator sites (Lutz and Bujard, 1997)
    236..1888    +  CDS            luciferase: firefly luciferase; luc
   1931..1947    -  promoter       U6 promoter (fragment): RNA polymerase III promoter for mouse U6 snRNA (Das et al., 1988)
   2745..2762    +  misc_feature   MCS (fragment): pUC18/19 multiple cloning site
   2772..2790    -  promoter       SP6 promoter: promoter for bacteriophage SP6 RNA polymerase
   3018..3293    +  CDS            TcR (fragment): tetracycline efflux protein; tet; confers resistance to tetracycline
   3294..3342    -  misc_feature   bom (fragment): basis of mobility region from pBR322
   3444..3479    -  CDS            rop (fragment): Rop protein, which maintains plasmids at low copy number; rop
   3574..3678    +  promoter       AmpR promoter: bla
   3679..4539    +  CDS            AmpR: β-lactamase; bla; confers resistance to ampicillin, carbenicillin, and related antibiotics
   4710..5298    +  rep_origin     ori: high-copy-number ColE1/pMB1/pBR322/pUC origin of replication
   5481..5534    +  CDS            lacI (fragment): lac repressor; lacI; The lac repressor binds to the lac operator to inhibit transcription in E. coli. This inhibition can be relieved by adding lactose or isopropyl-β-D-thiogalactopyranoside (IPTG).
   6149..6196    -  terminator     T7 terminator: transcription terminator for bacteriophage T7 RNA polymerase
   6204..6253    -  CDS            SET1 (fragment): solubility-enhancement tag derived from T7 phage gene 10B
   6281..6328    -  terminator     T7 terminator: transcription terminator for bacteriophage T7 RNA polymerase
   6336..6385    -  CDS            SET1 (fragment): solubility-enhancement tag derived from T7 phage gene 10B
   6691..7716    -  CDS            HygR: aminoglycoside phosphotransferase from E. coli; aph(4)-Ia; confers resistance to hygromycin
   7861..7879    -  promoter       T7 promoter: promoter for bacteriophage T7 RNA polymerase
>Addgene plasmid #24013 | pLEW100v5-177-HYG | addgene full sequence | sequence record 392337 | Addgene NGS Result
TCCCTATCAGTGATAGAGATCTCCCTATCAGTGATAGAGATCCCTGAGTACTGAGTTTAACATGTTCTCG
TCCCGGGCTGCACGCGCCTTCGAGTTTTTTTTCCTTTTCCCCATTTTTTTCAACTTGAAGACTTCAATTA
CACCAAAAAGTAAAATTCACAAGCTTGGAATTCCTTTGTGTTACATTCTTGAATGTCGCTCGCAGTGACA
TTAGCATTCCGGTACTGTTGGTAAAATGGAAGACGCCAAAAACATAAAGAAAGGCCCGGCGCCATTCTAT
CCTCTAGAGGATGGAACCGCTGGAGAGCAACTGCATAAGGCTATGAAGAGATACGCCCTGGTTCCTGGAA
CAATTGCTTTTACAGATGCACATATCGAGGTGAACATCACGTACGCGGAATACTTCGAAATGTCCGTTCG
GTTGGCAGAAGCTATGAAACGATATGGGCTGAATACAAATCACAGAATCGTCGTATGCAGTGAAAACTCT
CTTCAATTCTTTATGCCGGTGTTGGGCGCGTTATTTATCGGAGTTGCAGTTGCGCCCGCGAACGACATTT
ATAATGAACGTGAATTGCTCAACAGTATGAACATTTCGCAGCCTACCGTAGTGTTTGTTTCCAAAAAGGG
GTTGCAAAAAATTTTGAACGTGCAAAAAAAATTACCAATAATCCAGAAAATTATTATCATGGATTCTAAA
ACGGATTACCAGGGATTTCAGTCGATGTACACGTTCGTCACATCTCATCTACCTCCCGGTTTTAATGAAT
ACGATTTTGTACCAGAGTCCTTTGATCGTGACAAAACAATTGCACTGATAATGAATTCCTCTGGATCTAC
TGGGTTACCTAAGGGTGTGGCCCTTCCGCATAGAACTGCCTGCGTCAGATTCTCGCATGCCAGAGATCCT
ATTTTTGGCAATCAAATCATTCCGGATACTGCGATTTTAAGTGTTGTTCCATTCCATCACGGTTTTGGAA
TGTTTACTACACTCGGATATTTGATATGTGGATTTCGAGTCGTCTTAATGTATAGATTTGAAGAAGAGCT
GTTTTTACGATCCCTTCAGGATTACAAAATTCAAAGTGCGTTGCTAGTACCAACCCTATTTTCATTCTTC
GCCAAAAGCACTCTGATTGACAAATACGATTTATCTAATTTACACGAAATTGCTTCTGGGGGCGCACCTC
TTTCGAAAGAAGTCGGGGAAGCGGTTGCAAAACGCTTCCATCTTCCAGGGATACGACAAGGATATGGGCT
CACTGAGACTACATCAGCTATTCTGATTACACCCGAGGGGGATGATAAACCGGGCGCGGTCGGTAAAGTT
GTTCCATTTTTTGAAGCGAAGGTTGTGGATCTGGATACCGGGAAAACGCTGGGCGTTAATCAGAGAGGCG
AATTATGTGTCAGAGGACCTATGATTATGTCCGGTTATGTAAACAATCCGGAAGCGACCAACGCCTTGAT
TGACAAGGATGGATGGCTACATTCTGGAGACATAGCTTACTGGGACGAAGACGAACACTTCTTCATAGTT
GACCGCTTGAAGTCTTTAATTAAATACAAAGGATATCAGGTGGCCCCCGCTGAATTGGAATCGATATTGT
TACAACACCCCAACATCTTCGACGCGGGCGTGGCAGGTCTTCCCGACGATGACGCCGGTGAACTTCCCGC
CGCCGTTGTTGTTTTGGAGCACGGAAAGACGATGACGGAAAAAGAGATCGTGGATTACGTCGCCAGTCAA
GTAACAACCGCGAAAAGGTTGCGCGGAGGAGTTGTGTTTGTGGACGAAGTACCGAAAGGTCTTACCGGAA
AACTCGACGCAAGAAAAATCAGAGAGATCCTCATAAAGGCCAAGAAGGGCGGAAAGTCCAAATTGTAAAA
TGTAACTGTATTCAGCGATGACGAAATTCTTAGCTATTGTAATATTATATGCAAATTGATGAATGGTAAT
TTTGTAATTGTGGGTCACTGTACTATTTTAACGAATAATAAAATCAGGTATAGGTAACTAAAAAGGAATT
CGAGCTTGGATCCTGCCCATTTAGTTGGCTTTTCCCTTGTCTCGTGTCTTTTCCGTGGAAAGGTTCCCGG
AGTAATCTGATGGCACAGCAGGGAGGTGCGCCTGCAGGTTGGTTAGGAAGGGGGGATGATGTAAAAGAAG
AAAATGGGGGGATATCTTATGTTTAAGAGGATAAATAATGTGAAGGGGCTTTATATGCTTGCTTGGTTGT
CTCGTTGGTGCATGGGGAATCTGCATGTTTGCTTTGGAGCACGCGTGGTACATCAATGGGATCATATCTT
GCTGCCTCCCGCAGTCACCGTGCGGAGCTGCCGGTGCCCCGTTTCTCATAGGCGTGTGCACCTTCCGTCT
GAGACCTGTAAATGGTTAAAAAGGAATATATAATTACCTTTTGAAAAGTGGTAAAAAACGAATATATGTT
TTTTTTTGGTTTTAATACGCTCTTTTGTGTGTATGAGAGGAATAAATAAGTGTGTGTGTGTGTGTGTGTT
GTTGTTGTTGAAAAAATGAAGGACACGAAAGCGCTCATTAGGGGTGGGGATACACCAGGCATAATTATCC
GAAAATATTTTGGTGCACCAAATAAGTGAACATACTGACGAAATCAAAGAGTTGGAGGATGGATAGGGAG
GCCTCATTGGCAGTGGTAAATTGATTTGACTTGAATATGATACCCTCTTACTGTTTCATTGCCACTACAA
GTTGGTTTCCTTCCCCTGCAGGCATGCAAGCTAGCTTGTATTCTATAGTGTCACCTAAATCGTATGTGTA
TGATACATAAGGTTATGTATTAATTGTAGCCGCGTTCTAACGACAATATGTACAAGCCTAATTGTGTAGC
ATCTGGCTTACTGAAGCAGACCCTATCATCTCTCTCGTAAACTGCCGTCAGAGTCGGTTTGGTTGGACGA
ACCTTCTGAGTTTCTGGTAACGCCGTCCCGCACCCGGAAATGGTCAGCGAACCAATCAGCAGGGTCATCG
CTAGCCAGATCCTCTACGCCGGACGCATCGTGGCCGGCATCACCGGCGCCACAGGTGCGGTTGCTGGCGC
CTATATCGCCGACATCACCGATGGGGAAGATCGGGCTCGCCACTTCGGGCTCATGAGCGCTTGTTTCGGC
GTGGGTATGGTGGCAGGCCCCGTGGCCGGGGGACTGTTGGGCGCCATCTCCTTGCACCATTCCTTGCGGC
GGCGGTGCTCAACGGCCTCAACCTACTACTGGGCTGCTTCCTAATGCAGGAGTCGCATAAGGGAGAGCGT
CGAATGGTGCACTCTCAGTACAATCTGCTCTGATGCCGCATAGTTAAGCCAGCCCCGACACCCGCCAACA
CCCGCTGACGCGCCCTGACGGGCTTGTCTGCTCCCGGCATCCGCTTACAGACAAGCTGTGACCGTCTCCG
GGAGCTGCATGTGTCAGAGGTTTTCACCGTCATCACCGAAACGCGCGAGACGAAAGGGCCTCGTGATACG
CCTATTTTTATAGGTTAATGTCATGATAATAATGGTTTCTTAGACGTCAGGTGGCACTTTTCGGGGAAAT
GTGCGCGGAACCCCTATTTGTTTATTTTTCTAAATACATTCAAATATGTATCCGCTCATGAGACAATAAC
CCTGATAAATGCTTCAATAATATTGAAAAAGGAAGAGTATGAGTATTCAACATTTCCGTGTCGCCCTTAT
TCCCTTTTTTGCGGCATTTTGCCTTCCTGTTTTTGCTCACCCAGAAACGCTGGTGAAAGTAAAAGATGCT
GAAGATCAGTTGGGTGCACGAGTGGGTTACATCGAACTGGATCTCAACAGCGGTAAGATCCTTGAGAGTT
TTCGCCCCGAAGAACGTTTTCCAATGATGAGTACTTTTAAAGTTCTGCTATGTGGCGCGGTATTATCCCG
TATTGACGCCGGGCAAGAGCAACTCGGTCGCCGCATACACTATTCTCAGAATGACTTGGTTGAGTACTCA
CCAGTCACAGAAAAGCATCTTACGGATGGCATGACAGTAAGAGAATTATGCAGTGCTGCCATAACCATGA
GTGATAACACTGCGGCCAACTTACTTCTGACAACGATCGGAGGACCGAAGGAGCTAACCGCTTTTTTGCA
CAGCATGGGGGATCATGTAACTCGCCTTGATCGTTGGGAACCGGAGCTGAATGAAGCCATACCAAACGAC
GAGCGTGACACCACGATGCCTGTAGCAATGGCAACAACGTTGCGCAAACTATTAACTGGCGAACTACTTA
CTCTAGCTTCCCGGCAACAATTAATAGACTGGATGGAGGCGGATAAAGTTGCAGGACCACTTCTGCGCTC
GGCCCTTCCGGCTGGCTGGTTTATTGCTGATAAATCTGGAGCCGGTGAGCGTGGGTCTCGCGGTATCATT
GCAGCACTGGGGCCAGATGGTAAGCCCTCCCGTATCGTAGTTATCTACACGACGGGGAGTCAGGCAACTA
TGGATGAACGAAATAGACAGATCGCTGAGATAGGTGCCTCACTGATTAAGCATTGGTAACTGTCAGACCA
AGTTTACTCATATATACTTTAGATTGATTTAAAACTTCATTTTTAATTTAAAAGGATCTAGGTGAAGATC
CTTTTTGATAATCTCATGACCAAAATCCCTTAACGTGAGTTTTCGTTCCACTGAGCGTCAGACCCCGTAG
AAAAGATCAAAGGATCTTCTTGAGATCCTTTTTTTCTGCGCGTAATCTGCTGCTTGCAAACAAAAAAACC
ACCGCTACCAGCGGTGGTTTGTTTGCCGGATCAAGAGCTACCAACTCTTTTTCCGAAGGTAACTGGCTTC
AGCAGAGCGCAGATACCAAATACTGTTCTTCTAGTGTAGCCGTAGTTAGGCCACCACTTCAAGAACTCTG
TAGCACCGCCTACATACCTCGCTCTGCTAATCCTGTTACCAGTGGCTGCTGCCAGTGGCGATAAGTCGTG
TCTTACCGGGTTGGACTCAAGACGATAGTTACCGGATAAGGCGCAGCGGTCGGGCTGAACGGGGGGTTCG
TGCACACAGCCCAGCTTGGAGCGAACGACCTACACCGAACTGAGATACCTACAGCGTGAGCTATGAGAAA
GCGCCACGCTTCCCGAAGGGAGAAAGGCGGACAGGTATCCGGTAAGCGGCAGGGTCGGAACAGGAGAGCG
CACGAGGGAGCTTCCAGGGGGAAACGCCTGGTATCTTTATAGTCCTGTCGGGTTTCGCCACCTCTGACTT
GAGCGTCGATTTTTGTGATGCTCGTCAGGGGGGCGGAGCCTATGGAAAAACGCCAGCAACGCGGCCTTTT
TACGGTTCCTGGCCTTTTGCTGGCCTTTTGCTCACATGTTCTTTCCTGCGTTATCCCCTGATTCTGTGGA
TAACCGTATTACCGCCTTTGAGTGAGCTGATACCGCTCGCCGCAGCCGAACGACCGAGCGCAGCGAGTCA
GTGAGCGAGGAAGCGGAAGAGCGCCCAATACGCAAACCGCCTCTCCCCGCGCGTTGGCCGATTCATTAAT
GCAGAATTCGAGCTCTGCAGGAATTCGTGCTCTTTAATGGTCCTTATACGAACGAATATTAAACAATGCG
CAGTTAACGCTATTATACACAATAACTTTTAATGTCTGCCATATTAATTACAAGTGTGCAACATTAAATA
CAAGTGTGTAACGTTAATTTGCAAGTTTGAAACAATGTTCTTTAGTGTTTAATGTGTGCAACAAAGCTAT
TTAATGGTCCTTATACGAACGAATATTAAACAATGCGCAGTTAACGCTATTATACACAATAACTTTTAAT
GTGTGCCATATTAATTACGGATCGCGGCCGCGATCCGTGTGCAACATTAAATACAAGTGTGTAACATTAA
TTTGCAAGTTTGCAACAATGTTCTTTAGTGTTTAATGGGTGCAACAAAGCTATTTAATGGTCCTTATACG
AACGAATATTAAACAATCCGCAGTTAACGCTATTATACACAATAACTTTTAATGTGTCCCATATTAATTA
CAAGTGTGCAACATTAAATACAAGTGTGTAACATTAATTTGCAAGTTTGCAACAATGTTCTTTAGTGTTT
AATGGGTACCGAATTCCTGCAGGGGCTTAAGCCTATCCGGATATAGTTCTCCTTTCAGCAAAAAACCCCT
CAAGACCCGTTTAGAGGCCCCAAGGGGTTATGCTAGTTATTGCTCAGCGGTGGCAGCAGCCAACTCAGCT
TCCTTTCGGGCTTTGTTAGCAGCCCTATCCGGATATAGTTCTCCTTTCAGCAAAAAACCCCTCAAGACCC
GTTTAGAGGCCCCAAGGGGTTATGCTAGTTATTGCTCAGCGGTGGCAGCAGCCAACTCAGCTTCCTTTCG
GGCTTTGTTAGCAGCATTTAAATGCAGAATACTGCATAGATAACAAACGCATCAAACACAACTGGTGGCA
CTATTTCAATCATGTCGACACACCAAGACGAGAAAATTTGAGTTAAACAAGATGCCTACAACCCTATATT
TATTATCTTCAAGTGATCTTCTCTTCTCTTGTGCGCTGTACGTAAATGTGTTGCAAATAAGGCATAGGGC
TGAGTACAGGCACCACACGCGAGGAAAATCATAAGCACTAGCCGTGTCAACTCACAGCGACTACAGAACA
ATTTTGGCCACACAACCCGGTGTTAGGATCTCCGAGGCCTCTATTCCTTTGCCCTCGGACGAGTGCTGGG
GCGTCGGTTTCCACTATCGGCGAGTACTTCTACACAGCCATCGGTCCAGACGGCCGCGCTTCTGCGGGCG
ATTTGTGTACGCCCGACAGTCCCGGCTCCGGATCGGACGATTGCGTCGCATCGACCCTGCGCCCAAGCTG
CATCATCGAAATTGCCGTCAACCAAGCTCTGATAGAGTTGGTCAAGACCAATGCGGAGCATATACGCCCG
GAGCCGCGGCGATCCTGCAAGCTCCGGATGCCTCCGCTCGAAGTAGCGCGTCTGCTGCTCCATACAAGCC
AACCACGGCCTCCAGAAGAAGATGTTGGCGACCTCGTATTGGGAATCCCCGAACATCGCCTCGCTCCAGT
CAATGACCGCTGTTATGCGGCCATTGTCCGTCAGGACATTGTTGGAGCCGAAATCCGCGTGCACGAGGTG
CCGGACTTCGGGGCAGTCCTCGGCCCAAAGCATCAGCTCATCGAGAGCCTGCGCGACGGACGCACTGACG
GTGTCGTCCATCACAGTTTGCCAGTGATACACATGGGGATCAGCAATCGCGCATATGAAATCACGCCATG
TAGTGTATTGACCGATTCCTTGCGGTCCGAATGGGCCGAACCCGCTCGTCTGGCTAAGATCGGCCGCAGC
GATCGCATCCATGGCCTCCGCGACCGGCTGCAGAACAGCGGGCAGTTCGGTTTCAGGCAGGTCTTGCAAC
GTGACACCCTGTGCACGGCGGGAGATGCAATAGGTCAGGCTCTCGCTGAATTCCCCAATGTCAAGCACTT
CCGGAATCGGGAGCGCGGCCGATGCAAAGTGCCGATAAACATAACGATCTTTGTAGAAACCATCGGCGCA
GCTATTTACCCGCAGGACATATCCACGCCCTCCTACATCGAAGCTGAAAGCACGAGATTCTTCGCCCTCC
GAGAGCTGCATCAGGTCGGAGACGCTGTCGAACTTTTCGATCAGAAACTTCTCGACAGACGTCGCGGTGA
GTTCAGGCTTTTTCATCACTAGTTCTAGAGCTTATTTTATGGCAGCAACGAGACCTTACGTAAAGCAAAA
CTAAATAAGAGCGGAGACTGCAATGCAGAGTAAAAAAAAAAAAACATGAATTTCAGAAGACCTTGCTGTG
CCCCCGGTACGGGAGATCTCCCTATAGTGAGTCGTATTAATCAGGTACCTAGCTTTCCACCCAGCGCGGG
TGCATTCTGGCTCTTATATATACTTATTGTCATGACAGAGTATATTGTACTGTGTTGATAAGGGACGGGT
AACTGTATTGAAGAGCCGATGCTTTTGACATGTTAGATATAATATGTTTTATTGTAAAGTCAATACAACA
CACAATAGGATAATAATGATAAAGTTAAAAAAGTATATATAGTAATAGAAATATATCTTATATAGGAAAG
ATTAAGCAGTAAAAGTAGCGCTTACGGCGTACGGT
