>Addgene plasmid #24013 | pLEW100v5-177-HYG | addgene partial sequence | sequence record 30007 | 24013 with LucNrev
GGCGCCGGGCCTTTCTTTATGTTTTTGGCGTCTTCCATTTTACCAACAGTACCGGAATGCTAATGTCACT
GCGAGCGACATTCAAGAATGTAACACAAAGGAATTCCAAGCTTGTGAATTTTACTTTTTGGTGTAATTGA
AGTCTTCAAGTTGAAAAAAATGGGGAAAAGGAAAAAAAACTCGAAGGCGCGTGCAGCCCGGGACGAGAAC
ATGTTAAACTCAGTACTCAGGGATCTCTATCACTGATAGGGAGATCTCTATCACTGATAGGGAACCGTAC
GCCGTAAGCGCTACTTTTACTGCTTAATCTTTCCTATATAAGATATATTTCTATTACTATATATACTTTT
TTAACTTTATCATTATTATCCTATTGTGTGTTGTATTGACTTTACAATAAAACATATTATATCTAACATG
TCAAAAGCATCGGCTCTTCAATACAGTTACCCGTCCCTTATCAACACAGTACAATATACTCTGTCATGAC
AATAAGTATATATAAGAGCCAGAATGCACCCGCGCTGGGTGGAAAGCTAGGTACCTGATTAATACGACTC
ACTATAGGGAGATCTCCCGTACCGGGGGCACAGCAAGGTCTTCTGAAATTCATGTTTTTTTTTTTTTACT
CTGCATTGCAGTCTCCGCTCTTATTTAGTTTTGCTTTNCGTAAGGTCTCGTTGCTGCCATAAAATAAGCT
CTAGAACTAGTGATGAAAAAGCCTG
